>Addgene plasmid #175007 | pcDNA3-Akt-STOPS-NLS | addgene full sequence | sequence record 344969 | Addgene NGS Result
CCCTATGGTGCACTCTCAGTACAATCTGCTCTGATGCCGCATAGTTAAGCCAGTATCTGCTCCCTGCTTG
TGTGTTGGAGGTCGCTGAGTAGTGCGCGAGCAAAATTTAAGCTACAACAAGGCAAGGCTTGACCGACAAT
TGCATGAAGAATCTGCTTAGGGTTAGGCGTTTTGCGCTGCTTCGCGATGTACGGGCCAGATATACGCGTT
GACATTGATTATTGACTAGTTATTAATAGTAATCAATTACGGGGTCATTAGTTCATAGCCCATATATGGA
GTTCCGCGTTACATAACTTACGGTAAATGGCCCGCCTGGCTGACCGCCCAACGACCCCCGCCCATTGACG
TCAATAATGACGTATGTTCCCATAGTAACGCCAATAGGGACTTTCCATTGACGTCAATGGGTGGAGTATT
TACGGTAAACTGCCCACTTGGCAGTACATCAAGTGTATCATATGCCAAGTACGCCCCCTATTGACGTCAA
TGACGGTAAATGGCCCGCCTGGCATTATGCCCAGTACATGACCTTATGGGACTTTCCTACTTGGCAGTAC
ATCTACGTATTAGTCATCGCTATTACCATGGTGATGCGGTTTTGGCAGTACATCAATGGGCGTGGATAGC
GGTTTGACTCACGGGGATTTCCAAGTCTCCACCCCATTGACGTCAATGGGAGTTTGTTTTGGCACCAAAA
TCAACGGGACTTTCCAAAATGTCGTAACAACTCCGCCCCATTGACGCAAATGGGCGGTAGGCGTGTACGG
TGGGAGGTCTATATAAGCAGAGCTCTCTGGCTAACTAGAGAACCCACTGCTTACTGGCTTATCGAAATTA
ATACGACTCACTATAGGGAGACCCAAGCTTGCGGCCGCCACCATGGTGCGGGGTTCTCATCATCATCATC
ATCATGGTATGGCTAGCATGACTGGTGGACAGCAAATGGGTCGGGATCTGTACGACGATGACGATAAGGA
TCCCATGGTGAGCAAGGGCGAGGAGGATAACATGGCCATCATCAAGGAGTTCATGCGCTTCAAGGTGCAC
ATGGAGGGCTCCGTGAACGGCCACGAGTTCGAGATCGAGGGCGAGGGCGAGGGCCGCCCCTACGAGGGCA
CCCAGACCGCCAAGCTGAAGGTGACCAAGGGTGGCCCCCTGCCCTTCGCCTGGGACATCCTGTCCCCTCA
GTTCATGTACGGCTCCAAGGCCTACGTGAAGCACCCCGCCGACATCCCCGACTACTTGAAGCTGTCCTTC
CCCGAGGGCTTCAAGTGGGAGCGCGTGATGAACTTCGAGGACGGCGGCGTGGTGACCGTGACCCAGGACT
CCTCCCTGCAGGACGGCGAGTTCATCTACAAGGTGAAGCTGCGCGGCACCAACTTCCCCTCCGACGGCCC
CGTAATGCAGAAGAAGACCATGGGCTGGGAGGCCTCCTCCGAGCGGATGTACCCCGAGGACGGCGCCCTG
AAGGGCGAGATCAAGCAGAGGCTGAAGCTGAAGGACGGCGGCCACTACGACGCTGAGGTCAAGACCACCT
ACAAGGCCAAGAAGCCCGTGCAGCTGCCCGGCGCCTACAACGTCAACATCAAGTTGGACATCACCTCCCA
CAACGAGGACTACACCATCGTGGAACAGTACGAACGCGCCGAGGGCCGCCACTCCACCGGCGGCATGGAC
GAGCTGTACAAGCGCATGCATCCTCGTCCGCGCTCGTGCACCTGGCCGGACCCCAGGCCGGAGTTTGGAG
TCGACCCTCGTCCGCGCTCGTGCACCTGGCCGGACCCCAGGCCGGAGTTTGGAGGTACCGGCGGCAGCGA
GCTCCCTCGTCCGCGCTCGTGCACCTGGCCGGACCCCAGGCCGGAGTTTGAATTCCCCAAAAAGAAGAGA
AAGGTGGAAGACGCATAATCTAGAGGGCCCTATTCTATAGTGTCACCTAAATGCTAGAGCTCGCTGATCA
GCCTCGACTGTGCCTTCTAGTTGCCAGCCATCTGTTGTTTGCCCCTCCCCCGTGCCTTCCTTGACCCTGG
AAGGTGCCACTCCCACTGTCCTTTCCTAATAAAATGAGGAAATTGCATCGCATTGTCTGAGTAGGTGTCA
TTCTATTCTGGGGGGTGGGGTGGGGCAGGACAGCAAGGGGGAGGATTGGGAAGACAATAGCAGGCATGCT
GGGGATGCGGTGGGCTCTATGGCTTCTGAGGCGGAAAGAACCAGCTGGGGCTCTAGGGGGTATCCCC
[124 nt withheld, positions 2238-2361]
C
[91 nt withheld, positions 2363-2453]
A
[49 nt withheld, positions 2455-2503]
CCTTTGACGTTGGAGTCCACGTTCTTT
[37 nt withheld, positions 2531-2567]
ACCCTATCTCGGTCTATTCTTTTGATTTATAAGGGATTTTGCCGATTTCGGCCTATTGGTTAAAAAATGA
GCTGATTTAACAAAAATTTAACGCGAATTAATTCTGTGGAATGTGTGTCAGTTAGGGTGTGGAAAGTCCC
CAGGCTCCCCAGCAGGCAGAAGTATGCAAAGCATGCATCTCAATTAGTCAGCAACCAGGTGTGGAAAGTC
CCCAGGCTCCCCAGCAGGCAGAAGTATGCAAAGCATGCATCTCAATTAGTCAGCAACCATAGTCCCGCCC
CTAACTCCGCCCATCCCGCCCCTAACTCCGCCCAGTTCCGCCCATTCTCCGCCCCATGGCTGACTAATTT
TTTTTATTTATGCAGAGGCCGAGGCCGCCTCTGCCTCTGAGCTATTCCAGAAGTAGTGAGGAGGCTTTTT
TGGAGGCCTAGGCTTTTGCAAAAAGCTCCCGGGAGCTTGTATATCCATTTTCGGATCTGATCAAGAGACA
GGATGAGGATCGTTTCGCATGATTGAACAAGATGGATTGCACGCAGGTTCTCCGGCCGCTTGGGTGGAGA
GGCTATTCGGCTATGACTGGGCACAACAGACAATCGGCTGCTCTGATGCCGCCGTGTTCCGGCTGTCAGC
GCAGGGGCGCCCGGTTCTTTTTGTCAAGACCGACCTGTCCGGTGCCCTGAATGAACTGCAGGACGAGGCA
GCGCGGCTATCGTGGCTGGCCACGACGGGCGTTCCTTGCGCAGCTGTGCTCGACGTTGTCACTGAAGCGG
GAAGGGACTGGCTGCTATTGGGCGAAGTGCCGGGGCAGGATCTCCTGTCATCTCACCTTGCTCCTGCCGA
GAAAGTATCCATCATGGCTGATGCAATGCGGCGGCTGCATACGCTTGATCCGGCTACCTGCCCATTCGAC
CACCAAGCGAAACATCGCATCGAGCGAGCACGTACTCGGATGGAAGCCGGTCTTGTCGATCAGGATGATC
TGGACGAAGAGCATCAGGGGCTCGCGCCAGCCGAACTGTTCGCCAGGCTCAAGGCGCGCATGCCCGACGG
CGAGGATCTCGTCGTGACCCATGGCGATGCCTGCTTGCCGAATATCATGGTGGAAAATGGCCGCTTTTCT
GGATTCATCGACTGTGGCCGGCTGGGTGTGGCGGACCGCTATCAGGACATAGCGTTGGCTACCCGTGATA
TTGCTGAAGAGCTTGGCGGCGAATGGGCTGACCGCTTCCTCGTGCTTTACGGTATCGCCGCTCCCGATTC
GCAGCGCATCGCCTTCTATCGCCTTCTTGACGAGTTCTTCTGAGCGGGACTCTGGGGTTCGAAATGACCG
ACCAAGCGACGCCCAACCTGCCATCACGAGATTTCGATTCCACCGCCGCCTTCTATGAAAGGTTGGGCTT
CGGAATCGTTTTCCGGGACGCCGGCTGGATGATCCTCCAGCGCGGGGATCTCATGCTGGAGTTCTTCGCC
CACCCCAACTTGTTTATTGCAGCTTATAATGGTTACAAATAAAGCAATAGCATCACAAATTTCACAAATA
AAGCATTTTTTTCACTGCATTCTAGTTGTGGTTTGTCCAAACTCATCAATGTATCTTATCATGTCTGTAT
ACCGTCGACCTCTAGCTAGAGCTTGGCGTAATCATGGTCATAGCTGTTTCCTGTGTGAAATTGTTATCCG
CTCACAATTCCACACAACATACGAGCCGGAAGCATAAAGTGTAAAGCCTGGGGTGCCTAATGAGTGAGCT
AACTCACATTAATTGCGTTGCGCTCACTGCCCGCTTTCCAGTCGGGAAACCTGTCGTGCCAGCTGCATTA
ATGAATCGGCCAACGCGCGGGGAGAGGCGGTTTGCGTATTGGGCGCTCTTCCGCTTCCTCGCTCACTGAC
TCGCTGCGCTCGGTCGTTCGGCTGCGGCGAGCGGTATCAGCTCACTCAAAGGCGGTAATACGGTTATCCA
CAGAATCAGGGGATAACGCAGGAAAGAACATGTGAGCAAAAGGCCAGCAAAAGGCCAGGAACCGTAAAAA
GGCCGCGTTGCTGGCGTTTTTCCATAGGCTCCGCCCCCCTGACGAGCATCACAAAAATCGACGCTCAAGT
CAGAGGTGGCGAAACCCGACAGGACTATAAAGATACCAGGCGTTTCCCCCTGGAAGCTCCCTCGTGCGCT
CTCCTGTTCCGACCCTGCCGCTTACCGGATACCTGTCCGCCTTTCTCCCTTCGGGAAGCGTGGCGCTTTC
TCATAGCTCACGCTGTAGGTATCTCAGTTCGGTGTAGGTCGTTCGCTCCAAGCTGGGCTGTGTGCACGAA
CCCCCCGTTCAGCCCGACCGCTGCGCCTTATCCGGTAACTATCGTCTTGAGTCCAACCCGGTAAGACACG
ACTTATCGCCACTGGCAGCAGCCACTGGTAACAGGATTAGCAGAGCGAGGTATGTAGGCGGTGCTACAGA
GTTCTTGAAGTGGTGGCCTAACTACGGCTACACTAGAAGAACAGTATTTGGTATCTGCGCTCTGCTGAAG
CCAGTTACCTTCGGAAAAAGAGTTGGTAGCTCTTGATCCGGCAAACAAACCACCGCTGGTAGCGGTGGTT
TTTTTGTTTGCAAGCAGCAGATTACGCGCAGAAAAAAAGGATCTCAAGAAGATCCTTTGATCTTTTCTAC
GGGGTCTGACGCTCAGTGGAACGAAAACTCACGTTAAGGGATTTTGGTCATGAGATTATCAAAAAGGATC
TTCACCTAGATCCTTTTAAATTAAAAATGAAGTTTTAAATCAATCTAAAGTATATATGAGTAAACTTGGT
CTGACAGTTACCAATGCTTAATCAGTGAGGCACCTATCTCAGCGATCTGTCTATTTCGTTCATCCATAGT
TGCCTGACTCCCCGTCGTGTAGATAACTACGATACGGGAGGGCTTACCATCTGGCCCCAGTGCTGCAATG
ATACCGCGAGACCCACGCTCACCGGCTCCAGATTTATCAGCAATAAACCAGCCAGCCGGAAGGGCCGAGC
GCAGAAGTGGTCCTGCAACTTTATCCGCCTCCATCCAGTCTATTAATTGTTGCCGGGAAGCTAGAGTAAG
TAGTTCGCCAGTTAATAGTTTGCGCAACGTTGTTGCCATTGCTACAGGCATCGTGGTGTCACGCTCGTCG
TTTGGTATGGCTTCATTCAGCTCCGGTTCCCAACGATCAAGGCGAGTTACATGATCCCCCATGTTGTGCA
AAAAAGCGGTTAGCTCCTTCGGTCCTCCGATCGTTGTCAGAAGTAAGTTGGCCGCAGTGTTATCACTCAT
GGTTATGGCAGCACTGCATAATTCTCTTACTGTCATGCCATCCGTAAGATGCTTTTCTGTGACTGGTGAG
TACTCAACCAAGTCATTCTGAGAATAGTGTATGCGGCGACCGAGTTGCTCTTGCCCGGCGTCAATACGGG
ATAATACCGCGCCACATAGCAGAACTTTAAAAGTGCTCATCATTGGAAAACGTTCTTCGGGGCGAAAACT
CTCAAGGATCTTACCGCTGTTGAGATCCAGTTCGATGTAACCCACTCGTGCACCCAACTGATCTTCAGCA
TCTTTTACTTTCACCAGCGTTTCTGGGTGAGCAAAAACAGGAAGGCAAAATGCCGCAAAAAAGGGAATAA
GGGCGACACGGAAATGTTGAATACTCATACTCTTCCTTTTTCAATATTATTGAAGCATTTATCAGGGTTA
TTGTCTCATGAGCGGATACATATTTGAATGTATTTAGAAAAATAAACAAATAGGGGTTCCGCGCACATTT
CCCCGAAAAGTGCCACCTGACGTCGACGGATCGGGAGATCTCCCGATC
Features (pLannotate 1.2.2; 25 found; start..end, strand, type, name):
      4..56      -  misc_feature   bom (fragment): basis of mobility region from pBR322
    211..590     +  enhancer       CMV enhancer: human cytomegalovirus immediate early enhancer
    591..794     +  promoter       CMV promoter: human cytomegalovirus (CMV) immediate early promoter
    790..823     +  LTR            5' LTR (truncated) (fragment): truncated 5' long terminal repeat (LTR) from HIV-1
    839..857     +  promoter       T7 promoter: promoter for bacteriophage T7 RNA polymerase
    898..918     +  CDS            capTEV™ (fragment): composite tag for in vivo biotinylation, TEV protease cleavage, and 6xHis tagging
    919..951     +  CDS            T7 tag (gene 10 leader): leader peptide from bacteriophage T7 gene 10 promotes efficient translation in E. coli
    955..978     +  CDS            Xpress™ tag: Xpress™ epitope tag, including an enterokinase recognition and cleavage site
    985..1692    +  CDS            mCherry: mCherry is a basic (constitutively fluorescent) red fluorescent protein published in 2004, derived from Discosoma sp.. It is reported to be a very rapidly-maturing monomer with low acid sensitivity.
   1879..1895    +  CDS            SV40 NLS (fragment): nuclear localization signal of SV40 (simian virus 40) large T antigen
   1924..1942    -  promoter       SP6 promoter: promoter for bacteriophage SP6 RNA polymerase
   1968..2192    +  polyA_signal   bGH poly(A) signal: bovine growth hormone polyadenylation signal
   2196..2217    +  promoter       SV40 promoter (fragment): SV40 enhancer and early promoter
   2238..2666    +  rep_origin     f1 ori (sequence partly withheld): f1 bacteriophage origin of replication; arrow indicates direction of (+) strand synthesis
   2680..3009    +  promoter       SV40 promoter: SV40 enhancer and early promoter
   3076..3867    +  CDS            neo: KKA2_KLEPN - Also known as kan, nptII. Experimental evidence at protein level: Swiss-Prot protein existence level 1. Resistance to kanamycin, neomycin, paromomycin, ribostamycin, butirosin and gentamicin B. From Klebsiella pneumoniae.
   3891..4049    +  CDS            ble (fragment): BLE_KLEPN - Experimental evidence at protein level: Swiss-Prot protein existence level 1. Binding protein with a strong affinity to the bleomycin family of antibiotics. Binds to CL990; an antimitotic-antibiotic compound. From Klebsiella pneumoniae.
   4044..4165    +  polyA_signal   SV40 poly(A) signal: SV40 polyadenylation signal
   4238..4254    -  protein_bind   lac operator: The lac repressor binds to the lac operator to inhibit transcription in E. coli. This inhibition can be relieved by adding lactose or isopropyl-β-D-thiogalactopyranoside (IPTG). lac repressor encoded by lacI
   4262..4292    -  promoter       lac promoter: promoter for the E. coli lac operon
   4307..4328    -  protein_bind   CAP binding site: CAP binding activates transcription in the presence of cAMP. E. coli catabolite activator protein
   4341..4433    -  CDS            lacI (fragment): lac repressor; lacI; The lac repressor binds to the lac operator to inhibit transcription in E. coli. This inhibition can be relieved by adding lactose or isopropyl-β-D-thiogalactopyranoside (IPTG).
   4616..5204    -  rep_origin     ori: high-copy-number ColE1/pMB1/pBR322/pUC origin of replication
   5375..6235    -  CDS            AmpR: β-lactamase; bla; confers resistance to ampicillin, carbenicillin, and related antibiotics
   6236..6340    -  promoter       AmpR promoter: bla
