[The description below was written by a language model from this plasmid's Addgene catalogue record and pLannotate feature annotations shown in this document.]
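Description:
pcDNA3-Akt-STOPS-NLS is a mammalian expression plasmid of about 6.4 kb built on the pcDNA3 backbone, encoding a nuclear-targeted version of Akt-STOPS. The associated publication title indicates that this tool is used for location-specific inhibition of Akt. In bacteria the plasmid replicates from a high-copy ColE1/pUC-type origin and is selected with ampicillin through the β-lactamase gene. An f1 origin is also present. For mammalian cells, an SV40 early promoter drives the neomycin phosphotransferase gene, followed by an SV40 polyadenylation signal, allowing G418 selection of stable transfectants.

The expression cassette uses the CMV immediate early enhancer and promoter and ends in the bovine growth hormone polyadenylation signal. The 927 bp insert was cloned between BamHI and XbaI. Its open reading frame begins with backbone-derived leader tags (6xHis, the T7 gene 10 leader and the Xpress epitope with its enterokinase site), continues into mCherry, then the Akt-STOPS segment, and finishes with an SV40 large T antigen-type nuclear localization signal. The feature table leaves the region between mCherry and the NLS unannotated. This gap presumably corresponds to the Akt-STOPS module, but the record does not describe its composition or mechanism. T7 and SP6 promoters flank the insert, as is standard for pcDNA3. A few short annotated fragments, such as the HIV LTR, capTEV and ble hits, look like partial automated matches rather than functional elements.

The mCherry fusion lets expression and nuclear localization be checked by red fluorescence. According to the publication title, nuclear confinement of the inhibitor was used to examine how Akt regulates mTORC1 activity in the nucleus.
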