Addgene plasmid #175007: pcDNA3-Akt-STOPS-NLS
Purpose: Nuclear-targeted Akt-STOPS.
Depositing lab: Jin Zhang. Publication: Location-specific inhibition of Akt reveals regulation of mTORC1 activity in the nucleus. Zhou X, Zhong Y, Molinar-Inglis O, Kunkel MT, Chen M, Sun T, Zhang J, Shyy JY, Trejo J, Newton AC, Zhang J. Nat Commun. 2020 Nov 30;11(1):6088. doi: 10.1038/s41467-020-19937-w. PubMed 33257668.
Backbone
  Vector backbone: pcDNA3
  Backbone manufacturer: Invitrogen
  Backbone size w/o insert (bp): 5472
  Total vector size (bp): 6399
  Vector type: Mammalian Expression
  Selectable markers: Neomycin (select with G418)
Growth in bacteria
  Bacterial resistance: Ampicillin, 100 μg/mL
  Growth temperature: 37°C
  Growth strain: DH5alpha
  Copy number: High Copy
Gene/Insert
  Gene/Insert name: mCherry-Akt-STOPS-NLS
  Insert size (bp): 927
  Promoter: CMV
  Tag / fusion protein: 6xHIS - T7 tag (gene 10 leader) - Xpress (TM) tag (N terminal on backbone); mCherry (N terminal on insert); Nuclear localization signal (C terminal on insert)
  Cloning method: Restriction Enzyme; 5′ cloning site BamHI (not destroyed); 3′ cloning site XbaI (not destroyed)
  Sequencing primers: 5′ CMV forward; 3′ BGH reverse
Terms and licenses: Academic/Nonprofit Terms; Industry Terms: Not Available to Industry
How to cite: pcDNA3-Akt-STOPS-NLS was a gift from Jin Zhang (Addgene plasmid # 175007 ; http://n2t.net/addgene:175007 ; RRID:Addgene_175007)
